Addgene plasmid #171661: T7-LacO-QF-T7-TetO-TetR_p15A
Purpose: Expresses QF and/or TetR in BL21(DE3) E. coli according to the presence of aTc. There is no T7 terminator sequence between the QF- and TetR-containing circuits. Contains a p15A origin of replication.
Depositing lab: Tara Deans. Depositing organization: University of Utah. Publication: Enhanced regulation of prokaryotic gene expression by a eukaryotic transcriptional activator. MacDonald IC, Seamons TR, Emmons JC, Javdan SB, Deans TL. Nat Commun. 2021 Jul 5;12(1):4109. doi: 10.1038/s41467-021-24434-9. PubMed 34226549.
Backbone
  Vector backbone: T7-LacO-QF_p15A
  Backbone size w/o insert (bp): 3062
  Total vector size (bp): 3989
  Vector type: Bacterial Expression
Growth in bacteria
  Bacterial resistance: Kanamycin, 50 μg/mL
  Growth temperature: 37°C
  Growth strain: DH5alpha
  Copy number: High Copy
Gene/Insert
  Gene/Insert name: QF-T7-TetO-TetR
  Insert size (bp): 927
  Promoter: T7
  Cloning method: Restriction Enzyme; 5′ cloning site SalI (not destroyed); 3′ cloning site NotI (not destroyed)
  Sequencing primers: 5′ GAAGCTTCCGTCGCTCTCG; 3′ CGAAAAACCGCCCTGCAAG
Terms and licenses: Academic/Nonprofit Terms; Industry Terms: Not Available to Industry
How to cite: T7-LacO-QF-T7-TetO-TetR_p15A was a gift from Tara Deans (Addgene plasmid # 171661 ; http://n2t.net/addgene:171661 ; RRID:Addgene_171661)
