[The description below was written by a language model from this plasmid's Addgene catalogue record and pLannotate feature annotations shown in this document.]
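Description:
T7-LacO-QF-T7-TetO-TetR_p15A is a roughly 4 kb bacterial expression plasmid built for synthetic gene-circuit work in E. coli BL21(DE3), the strain that supplies T7 RNA polymerase. It replicates from a p15A origin, which is compatible with ColE1-type plasmids and so allows co-maintenance with a second construct. The catalogue lists it as high copy, although p15A is generally regarded as a medium-copy origin. Selection is by kanamycin through the neo/nptII gene, which is followed by a lambda t0 terminator. Short annotated fragments of an RSF origin, the pBR322 bom region and Tn5 transposase appear to be backbone remnants rather than functional parts.

The payload is two tandem T7-driven units in the same orientation. The first has a T7 promoter followed by a lac operator and a T7 gene 10 ribosome binding site. According to the catalogue entry this unit expresses QF, a eukaryotic transcriptional activator, but the automated feature table does not annotate a QF coding sequence in the roughly 1.1 kb gap following that RBS. The second unit pairs a T7 promoter with tet operator sequence (annotated as a PLtetO-1 fragment), a second gene 10 RBS, the tetR repressor gene and a T7 terminator. TetR therefore represses its own promoter, and anhydrotetracycline relieves that repression. There is deliberately no T7 terminator between the two circuits, so transcripts started at the upstream promoter can read through into the TetR unit. The stated use is aTc-dependent expression of QF and/or TetR, in a study of how a eukaryotic activator can improve regulation of prokaryotic gene expression.
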