Features (pLannotate 1.2.2; 14 found; start..end, strand, type, name):
     28..46      +  promoter       T7 promoter: promoter for bacteriophage T7 RNA polymerase
     47..71      +  protein_bind   lac operator: The lac repressor binds to the lac operator to inhibit transcription in E. coli. This inhibition can be relieved by adding lactose or isopropyl-β-D-thiogalactopyranoside (IPTG). lac repressor encoded by lacI
     87..107     +  RBS            RBS: efficient ribosome binding site from bacteriophage T7 gene 10 (Olins and Rangwala, 1989)
   1202..1220    +  promoter       T7 promoter: promoter for bacteriophage T7 RNA polymerase
   1221..1240    +  promoter       PLtetO-1 promoter (fragment): modified phage lambda PL promoter with tet operator sites (Lutz and Bujard, 1997)
   1261..1281    +  RBS            RBS: efficient ribosome binding site from bacteriophage T7 gene 10 (Olins and Rangwala, 1989)
   1290..1910    +  CDS            tetR: TETR2_ECOLX - Experimental evidence at protein level: Swiss-Prot protein existence level 1. TetR is the repressor of the tetracycline resistance element; its N-terminal region forms a helix-turn-helix structure and binds DNA. Binding of tetracycline to TetR reduces the repressor affinity for the tetracycline resistance gene (tetA) promoter operator sites. From Escherichia coli.
   1953..2000    +  terminator     T7 terminator: transcription terminator for bacteriophage T7 RNA polymerase
   2109..2654    +  rep_origin     p15A ori: Plasmids containing the medium-copy-number p15A origin of replication can be propagated in E. coli cells that contain a second plasmid with the ColE1 origin.
   2742..2797    +  rep_origin     RSF ori (fragment): Plasmids containing the RSF 1030 origin of replication can be propagated in E. coli cells that contain additional plasmids with compatible origins.
   2896..2917    -  misc_feature   bom (fragment): basis of mobility region from pBR322
   2934..3028    -  terminator     lambda t0 terminator: transcription terminator from phage lambda
   3062..3853    -  CDS            neo: KKA2_KLEPN - Also known as kan, nptII. Experimental evidence at protein level: Swiss-Prot protein existence level 1. Resistance to kanamycin, neomycin, paromomycin, ribostamycin, butirosin and gentamicin B. From Klebsiella pneumoniae.
   3885..3989    -  CDS            tnpA (fragment): TN5P_ECOLX - Also known as tnp. Experimental evidence at protein level: Swiss-Prot protein existence level 1. Mediates transposition of transposon Tn5 by a 'cut and paste' mechanism. First, the monomeric transposase binds the 19 bp inverted DNA repeats flanking the transposon. Then, dimerization of the DNA- bound transposase creates a synaptic DNA complex. After nicking of the first DNA strand, excision of the transposon proceeds through a series of intermediates. The transposase then mediates the insertion of the transposon at a new site by strand transfer. The activity of the wild- type tran
>Addgene plasmid #171661 | T7-LacO-QF-T7-TetO-TetR_p15A | addgene full sequence | sequence record 342537 | Addgene NGS Result
GAATTCCGCTAGCCGATCCCGCGAAATTAATACGACTCACTATAGGGGAATTGTGAGCGGATAACAATTC
CCCTCTAGAAATAATTTTGTTTAACTTTAAGAAGGAGGAGTACATATGCCACCCAAGCGCAAAACGCTTA
ACGCTGCGGCTGAGGCTAACGCTCATGCCGACGGACACGCCGACGGAAACGCCGACGGACACGTGGCCAA
TACGGCCGCGTCCTCGAATAATGCGAGGTTCGCTGATCTCACTAACATCGATACTCCGGGTCTGGGACCC
ACAACTACGACCCTGCTCGTGGAACCAGCACGCTCAAAGCGTCAACGAGTGTCCCGCGCATGCGACCAGT
GCCGTGCAGCCCGAGAGAAATGCGACGGAATACAGCCTGCGTGTTTCCCGTGCGTTTCCCAGGGAAGGTC
CTGCACTTATCAGGCTTCGCCGAAAAAGAGGGGAGTTCAAACCGGTTATATTCGTACGCTGGAGCTCGCC
CTCGCCTGGATGTTTGAAAATGTCGCGCGTTCCGAAGATGCCTTGCATAACCTCCTCGTCCGTGACGCCG
GACAAGGATCAGCTCTGCTCGTTGGTAAAGATTCGCCGGCTGCCGAGCGACTCCATGCCCGTTGGGCTAC
TAGCCGTGTCAATAAGAGCATTACCCGCCTCCTCCGTCAGTTGGAGCTCCCTCCTACCGCCACGGCTACG
GCCTCGATAATGCCGCACGTGATGGAGCAGCCTCTCAGTACCAGCATTAACCCCGTCAACGACCGCTTCA
ACGGTATTCCCAACCCCACTCCGTATAACTCCGATGCAGCTCTCGATGCTATCACTCAGACCAACGATTA
TGGAAGCGTAAATACACATGGTATCCTCTCTACTTACCCGCCACCGGCTACGCACCTTAATGAAGCTTCC
GTCGCTCTCGCTCCCGGTGGCGCCCCCCCCCGACCGCCTCCTCCGTATGTTGACAGCACGACCAATCACC
CGCCGTACCACTCGAATCTGGTTCCAATGGCGAACTTTGGTTACTCGACCGTTGATTACGATGCCATGGT
TGACGATTTGGCTAGCATTGAATACACGGACGCTGTGGATGTCGACCCACAGTTTATGACCAATCTGGGA
TTCGTTCCTGGATGTAACTTCTCCGACATTAATACATACGAACAGTGATATAACCCCGGTTGCTGAGGGA
ATAGTCTCGAGTAATACGACTCACTATAGGTCCCTATCAGTGATAGAGATGCGCAAGCCTAGAAATAATT
TTGTTTAACTTTAAGAAGGAGGAGGATCCATGTCTAGATTAGATAAAAGTAAAGTGATTAACAGCGCATT
AGAGCTGCTTAATGAGGTCGGAATCGAAGGTTTAACAACCCGTAAACTCGCCCAGAAGCTAGGTGTAGAG
CAGCCTACATTGTATTGGCATGTAAAAAATAAGCGGGCTTTGCTCGACGCCTTAGCCATTGAGATGTTAG
ATAGGCACCATACTCACTTTTGCCCTTTAGAAGGGGAAAGCTGGCAAGATTTTTTACGTAATAACGCTAA
AAGTTTTAGATGTGCTTTACTAAGTCATCGCGATGGAGCAAAAGTACATTTAGGTACACGGCCTACAGAA
AAACAGTATGAAACTCTCGAAAATCAATTAGCCTTTTTATGCCAACAAGGTTTTTCACTAGAGAATGCAT
TATATGCACTCAGCGCTGTGGGGCATTTTACTTTAGGTTGCGTATTGGAAGATCAAGAGCATCAAGTCGC
TAAAGAAGAAAGGGAAACACCTACTACTGATAGTATGCCGCCATTATTACGACAAGCTATCGAATTATTT
GATCACCAAGGTGCAGAGCCAGCCTTCTTATTCGGCCTTGAATTGATCATATGCGGATTAGAAAAACAAC
TTAAATGTGAAAGTGGGTCCGCGTACAGCGGATCCCGGGAATTCAGATCTTATTAAAAGCTTCTAGCATA
ACCCCTTGGGGCCTCTAAACGGGTCTTGAGGGGTTTTTTGGCGGCCGCACAACTTATATCGTATGGGGCT
GACTTCAGGTGCTACATTTGAAGAGATAAATTGCACTGAAATCTAGAAATATTTTATCTGATTAATAAGA
TGATCTTCTTGAGATCGTTTTGGTCTGCGCGTAATCTCTTGCTCTGAAAACGAAAAAACCGCCTTGCAGG
GCGGTTTTTCGAAGGTTCTCTGAGCTACCAACTCTTTGAACCGAGGTAACTGGCTTGGAGGAGCGCAGTC
ACCAAAACTTGTCCTTTCAGTTTAGCCTTAACCGGCGCATGACTTCAAGACTAACTCCTCTAAATCAATT
ACCAGTGGCTGCTGCCAGTGGTGCTTTTGCATGTCTTTCCGGGTTGGACTCAAGACGATAGTTACCGGAT
AAGGCGCAGCGGTCGGACTGAACGGGGGGTTCGTGCATACAGTCCAGCTTGGAGCGAACTGCCTACCCGG
AACTGAGTGTCAGGCGTGGAATGAGACAAACGCGGCCATAACAGCGGAATGACACCGGTAAACCGAAAGG
CAGGAACAGGAGAGCGCACGAGGGAGCCGCCAGGGGGAAACGCCTGGTATCTTTATAGTCCTGTCGGGTT
TCGCCACCACTGATTTGAGCGTCAGATTTCGTGATGCTTGTCAGGGGGGCGGAGCCTATGGAAAAACGGC
TTTGCCGCGGCCCTCTCACTTCCCTGTTAAGTATCTTCCTGGCATCTTCCAGGAAATCTCCGCCCCGTTC
GTAAGCCATTTCCGCTCGCCGCAGTCGAACGACCGAGCGTAGCGAGTCAGTGAGCGAGGAAGCGGAATAT
ATCCTGTATCACATATTCTGCTGACGCACCGGTGCAGCCTTTTTTCTCCTGCCACATGAAGCACTTCACT
GACACCCTCATCAGTGCCAACATAGTAAGCCAGTATACACTCCGCTAGCGCACTAGTGCTTGGATTCTCA
CCAATAAAAAACGCCCGGCGGCAACCGAGCGTTCTGAACAAATCCAGATGGAGTTCTGAGGTCATTACTG
GATCTATCAACAGGAGTCCAAGCGAGCTCTCGAACCCCAGAGTCCCGCTCAGAAGAACTCGTCAAGAAGG
CGATAGAAGGCGATGCGCTGCGAATCGGGAGCGGCGATACCGTAAAGCACGAGGAAGCGGTCAGCCCATT
CGCCGCCAAGCTCTTCAGCAATATCACGGGTAGCCAACGCTATGTCCTGATAGCGGTCCGCCACACCCAG
CCGGCCACAGTCGATGAATCCAGAAAAGCGGCCATTTTCCACCATGATATTCGGCAAGCAGGCATCGCCA
TGGGTCACGACGAGATCCTCGCCGTCGGGCATGCGCGCCTTGAGCCTGGCGAACAGTTCGGCTGGCGCGA
GCCCCTGATGCTCTTCGTCCAGATCATCCTGATCGACAAGACCGGCTTCCATCCGAGTACGTGCTCGCTC
GATGCGATGTTTCGCTTGGTGGTCGAATGGGCAGGTAGCCGGATCAAGCGTATGCAGCCGCCGCATTGCA
TCAGCCATGATGGATACTTTCTCGGCAGGAGCAAGGTGAGATGACAGGAGATCCTGCCCCGGCACTTCGC
CCAATAGCAGCCAGTCCCTTCCCGCTTCAGTGACAACGTCGAGCACAGCTGCGCAAGGAACGCCCGTCGT
GGCCAGCCACGATAGCCGCGCTGCCTCGTCCTGCAGTTCATTCAGGGCACCGGACAGGTCGGTCTTGACA
AAAAGAACCGGGCGCCCCTGCGCTGACAGCCGGAACACGGCGGCATCAGAGCAGCCGATTGTCTGTTGTG
CCCAGTCATAGCCGAATAGCCTCTCCACCCAAGCGGCCGGAGAACCTGCGTGCAATCCATCTTGTTCAAT
CATGCGAAACGATCCTCATCCTGTCTCTTGATCAGATCTTGATCCCCTGCGCCATCAGATCCTTGGCGGC
AAGAAAGCCATCCAGTTTACTTTGCAGGGCTTCCCAACCTTACCAGAGGGCGCCCCAGCTGGCAATTCCG
ACGTC
